>Addgene plasmid #129727 | pCas9-sgAAVS1-2 | addgene full sequence | sequence record 254829 | Addgene NGS Result
GCTCTTCCGCTTCCTCGCTCACTGACTCGCTGCGCTCGGTCGTTCGGCTGCGGCGAGCGGTATCAGCTCA
CTCAAAGGCGGTAATACGGTTATCCACAGAATCAGGGGATAACGCAGGAAAGAACATGTGAGCAAAAGGC
CAGCAAAAGGCCAGGAACCGTAAAAAGGCCGCGTTGCTGGCGTTTTTCCATAGGCTCCGCCCCCCTGACG
AGCATCACAAAAATCGACGCTCAAGTCAGAGGTGGCGAAACCCGACAGGACTATAAAGATACCAGGCGTT
TCCCCCTGGAAGCTCCCTCGTGCGCTCTCCTGTTCCGACCCTGCCGCTTACCGGATACCTGTCCGCCTTT
CTCCCTTCGGGAAGCGTGGCGCTTTCTCATAGCTCACGCTGTAGGTATCTCAGTTCGGTGTAGGTCGTTC
GCTCCAAGCTGGGCTGTGTGCACGAACCCCCCGTTCAGCCCGACCGCTGCGCCTTATCCGGTAACTATCG
TCTTGAGTCCAACCCGGTAAGACACGACTTATCGCCACTGGCAGCAGCCACTGGTAACAGGATTAGCAGA
GCGAGGTATGTAGGCGGTGCTACAGAGTTCTTGAAGTGGTGGCCTAACTACGGCTACACTAGAAGAACAG
TATTTGGTATCTGCGCTCTGCTGAAGCCAGTTACCTTCGGAAAAAGAGTTGGTAGCTCTTGATCCGGCAA
ACAAACCACCGCTGGTAGCGGTGGTTTTTTTGTTTGCAAGCAGCAGATTACGCGCAGAAAAAAAGGATCT
CAAGAAGATCCTTTGATCTTTTCTACGGGGTCTGACGCTCAGTGGAACGAAAACTCACGTTAAGGGATTT
TGGTCATGAGATTATCAAAAAGGATCTTCACCTAGATCCTTTTAAATTAAAAATGAAGTTTTAAATCAAT
CTAAAGTATATATGAGTAAACTTGGTCTGACAGTTACCAATGCTTAATCAGTGAGGCACCTATCTCAGCG
ATCTGTCTATTTCGTTCATCCATAGTTGCCTGACTCCCCGTCGTGTAGATAACTACGATACGGGAGGGCT
TACCATCTGGCCCCAGTGCTGCAATGATACCGCGAGACCCACGCTCACCGGCTCCAGATTTATCAGCAAT
AAACCAGCCAGCCGGAAGGGCCGAGCGCAGAAGTGGTCCTGCAACTTTATCCGCCTCCATCCAGTCTATT
AATTGTTGCCGGGAAGCTAGAGTAAGTAGTTCGCCAGTTAATAGTTTGCGCAACGTTGTTGCCATTGCTA
CAGGCATCGTGGTGTCACGCTCGTCGTTTGGTATGGCTTCATTCAGCTCCGGTTCCCAACGATCAAGGCG
AGTTACATGATCCCCCATGTTGTGCAAAAAAGCGGTTAGCTCCTTCGGTCCTCCGATCGTTGTCAGAAGT
AAGTTGGCCGCAGTGTTATCACTCATGGTTATGGCAGCACTGCATAATTCTCTTACTGTCATGCCATCCG
TAAGATGCTTTTCTGTGACTGGTGAGTACTCAACCAAGTCATTCTGAGAATAGTGTATGCGGCGACCGAG
TTGCTCTTGCCCGGCGTCAATACGGGATAATACCGCGCCACATAGCAGAACTTTAAAAGTGCTCATCATT
GGAAAACGTTCTTCGGGGCGAAAACTCTCAAGGATCTTACCGCTGTTGAGATCCAGTTCGATGTAACCCA
CTCGTGCACCCAACTGATCTTCAGCATCTTTTACTTTCACCAGCGTTTCTGGGTGAGCAAAAACAGGAAG
GCAAAATGCCGCAAAAAAGGGAATAAGGGCGACACGGAAATGTTGAATACTCATACTCTTCCTTTTTCAA
TATTATTGAAGCATTTATCAGGGTTATTGTCTCATGAGCGGATACATATTTGAATGTATTTAGAAAAATA
AACAAATAGGGGTTCCGCGCACATTTCCCCGAAAAGTGCCACCTGACGGTACCGCTAGCGTCGACGGATC
CGAGGGCCTATTTCCCATGATTCCTTCATATTTGCATATACGATACAAGGCTGTTAGAGAGATAATTGGA
ATTAATTTGACTGTAAACACAAAGATATTAGTACAAAATACGTGACGTAGAAAGTAATAATTTCTTGGGT
AGTTTGCAGTTTTAAAATTATGTTTTAAAATGGACTATCATATGCTTACCGTAACTTGAAAGTATTTCGA
TTTCTTGGCTTTATATATCTTGTGGAAAGGACGAAACACCGTCACCAATCCTGTCCCTAGGTTTTAGAGC
TAGAAATAGCAAGTTAAAATAAGGCTAGTCCGTTATCAACTTGAAAAAGTGGCACCGAGTCGGTGCTTTT
TTTAGATCTCGAGTCTAGAGGAGGTCGCTGAGTAGTGCGCGAGCAAAATTTAAGCTACAACAAGGCAAGG
CTTGACCGACAATTGCATGAAGAATCTGCTTAGGGTTAGGCGTTTTGCGCTGCTTCGCGATGTACGGGCC
AGATATACGCGTTGACATTGATTATTGACTAGTTATTAATAGTAATCAATTACGGGGTCATTAGTTCATA
GCCCATATATGGAGTTCCGCGTTACATAACTTACGGTAAATGGCCCGCCTGGCTGACCGCCCAACGACCC
CCGCCCATTGACGTCAATAATGACGTATGTTCCCATAGTAACGCCAATAGGGACTTTCCATTGACGTCAA
TGGGTGGAGTATTTACGGTAAACTGCCCACTTGGCAGTACATCAAGTGTATCATATGCCAAGTACGCCCC
CTATTGACGTCAATGACGGTAAATGGCCCGCCTGGCATTATGCCCAGTACATGACCTTATGGGACTTTCC
TACTTGGCAGTACATCTACGTATTAGTCATCGCTATTACCATGGTGATGCGGTTTTGGCAGTACATCAAT
GGGCGTGGATAGCGGTTTGACTCACGGGGATTTCCAAGTCTCCACCCCATTGACGTCAATGGGAGTTTGT
TTTGGCACCAAAATCAACGGGACTTTCCAAAATGTCGTAACAACTCCGCCCCATTGACGCAAATGGGCGG
TAGGCGTGTACGGTGGGAGGTCTATATAAGCAGAGCTCTCTGGCTAACTAGAGAACCCACTGCTTACTGG
CTTATCGAAATTAATACGACTCACTATAGGGAGACCCAAGCTGCCCGGGATCCACCGGTGCCACCATGGA
CTATAAGGACCACGACGGAGACTACAAGGATCATGATATTGATTACAAAGACGATGACGATAAGATGGCC
CCAAAGAAGAAGCGGAAGGTCGGTATCCACGGAGTCCCAGCAGCCGACAAGAAGTACAGCATCGGCCTGG
ACATCGGCACCAACTCTGTGGGCTGGGCCGTGATCACCGACGAGTACAAGGTGCCCAGCAAGAAATTCAA
GGTGCTGGGCAACACCGACCGGCACAGCATCAAGAAGAACCTGATCGGAGCCCTGCTGTTCGACAGCGGC
GAAACAGCCGAGGCCACCCGGCTGAAGAGAACCGCCAGAAGAAGATACACCAGACGGAAGAACCGGATCT
GCTATCTGCAAGAGATCTTCAGCAACGAGATGGCCAAGGTGGACGACAGCTTCTTCCACAGACTGGAAGA
GTCCTTCCTGGTGGAAGAGGATAAGAAGCACGAGCGGCACCCCATCTTCGGCAACATCGTGGACGAGGTG
GCCTACCACGAGAAGTACCCCACCATCTACCACCTGAGAAAGAAACTGGTGGACAGCACCGACAAGGCCG
ACCTGCGGCTGATCTATCTGGCCCTGGCCCACATGATCAAGTTCCGGGGCCACTTCCTGATCGAGGGCGA
CCTGAACCCCGACAACAGCGACGTGGACAAGCTGTTCATCCAGCTGGTGCAGACCTACAACCAGCTGTTC
GAGGAAAACCCCATCAACGCCAGCGGCGTGGACGCCAAGGCCATCCTGTCTGCCAGACTGAGCAAGAGCA
GACGGCTGGAAAATCTGATCGCCCAGCTGCCCGGCGAGAAGAAGAATGGCCTGTTCGGAAACCTGATTGC
CCTGAGCCTGGGCCTGACCCCCAACTTCAAGAGCAACTTCGACCTGGCCGAGGATGCCAAACTGCAGCTG
AGCAAGGACACCTACGACGACGACCTGGACAACCTGCTGGCCCAGATCGGCGACCAGTACGCCGACCTGT
TTCTGGCCGCCAAGAACCTGTCCGACGCCATCCTGCTGAGCGACATCCTGAGAGTGAACACCGAGATCAC
CAAGGCCCCCCTGAGCGCCTCTATGATCAAGAGATACGACGAGCACCACCAGGACCTGACCCTGCTGAAA
GCTCTCGTGCGGCAGCAGCTGCCTGAGAAGTACAAAGAGATTTTCTTCGACCAGAGCAAGAACGGCTACG
CCGGCTACATTGACGGCGGAGCCAGCCAGGAAGAGTTCTACAAGTTCATCAAGCCCATCCTGGAAAAGAT
GGACGGCACCGAGGAACTGCTCGTGAAGCTGAACAGAGAGGACCTGCTGCGGAAGCAGCGGACCTTCGAC
AACGGCAGCATCCCCCACCAGATCCACCTGGGAGAGCTGCACGCCATTCTGCGGCGGCAGGAAGATTTTT
ACCCATTCCTGAAGGACAACCGGGAAAAGATCGAGAAGATCCTGACCTTCCGCATCCCCTACTACGTGGG
CCCTCTGGCCAGGGGAAACAGCAGATTCGCCTGGATGACCAGAAAGAGCGAGGAAACCATCACCCCCTGG
AACTTCGAGGAAGTGGTGGACAAGGGCGCTTCCGCCCAGAGCTTCATCGAGCGGATGACCAACTTCGATA
AGAACCTGCCCAACGAGAAGGTGCTGCCCAAGCACAGCCTGCTGTACGAGTACTTCACCGTGTATAACGA
GCTGACCAAAGTGAAATACGTGACCGAGGGAATGAGAAAGCCCGCCTTCCTGAGCGGCGAGCAGAAAAAG
GCCATCGTGGACCTGCTGTTCAAGACCAACCGGAAAGTGACCGTGAAGCAGCTGAAAGAGGACTACTTCA
AGAAAATCGAGTGCTTCGACTCCGTGGAAATCTCCGGCGTGGAAGATCGGTTCAACGCCTCCCTGGGCAC
ATACCACGATCTGCTGAAAATTATCAAGGACAAGGACTTCCTGGACAATGAGGAAAACGAGGACATTCTG
GAAGATATCGTGCTGACCCTGACACTGTTTGAGGACAGAGAGATGATCGAGGAACGGCTGAAAACCTATG
CCCACCTGTTCGACGACAAAGTGATGAAGCAGCTGAAGCGGCGGAGATACACCGGCTGGGGCAGGCTGAG
CCGGAAGCTGATCAACGGCATCCGGGACAAGCAGTCCGGCAAGACAATCCTGGATTTCCTGAAGTCCGAC
GGCTTCGCCAACAGAAACTTCATGCAGCTGATCCACGACGACAGCCTGACCTTTAAAGAGGACATCCAGA
AAGCCCAGGTGTCCGGCCAGGGCGATAGCCTGCACGAGCACATTGCCAATCTGGCCGGCAGCCCCGCCAT
TAAGAAGGGCATCCTGCAGACAGTGAAGGTGGTGGACGAGCTCGTGAAAGTGATGGGCCGGCACAAGCCC
GAGAACATCGTGATCGAAATGGCCAGAGAGAACCAGACCACCCAGAAGGGACAGAAGAACAGCCGCGAGA
GAATGAAGCGGATCGAAGAGGGCATCAAAGAGCTGGGCAGCCAGATCCTGAAAGAACACCCCGTGGAAAA
CACCCAGCTGCAGAACGAGAAGCTGTACCTGTACTACCTGCAGAATGGGCGGGATATGTACGTGGACCAG
GAACTGGACATCAACCGGCTGTCCGACTACGATGTGGACCATATCGTGCCTCAGAGCTTTCTGAAGGACG
ACTCCATCGACAACAAGGTGCTGACCAGAAGCGACAAGAACCGGGGCAAGAGCGACAACGTGCCCTCCGA
AGAGGTCGTGAAGAAGATGAAGAACTACTGGCGGCAGCTGCTGAACGCCAAGCTGATTACCCAGAGAAAG
TTCGACAATCTGACCAAGGCCGAGAGAGGCGGCCTGAGCGAACTGGATAAGGCCGGCTTCATCAAGAGAC
AGCTGGTGGAAACCCGGCAGATCACAAAGCACGTGGCACAGATCCTGGACTCCCGGATGAACACTAAGTA
CGACGAGAATGACAAGCTGATCCGGGAAGTGAAAGTGATCACCCTGAAGTCCAAGCTGGTGTCCGATTTC
CGGAAGGATTTCCAGTTTTACAAAGTGCGCGAGATCAACAACTACCACCACGCCCACGACGCCTACCTGA
ACGCCGTCGTGGGAACCGCCCTGATCAAAAAGTACCCTAAGCTGGAAAGCGAGTTCGTGTACGGCGACTA
CAAGGTGTACGACGTGCGGAAGATGATCGCCAAGAGCGAGCAGGAAATCGGCAAGGCTACCGCCAAGTAC
TTCTTCTACAGCAACATCATGAACTTTTTCAAGACCGAGATTACCCTGGCCAACGGCGAGATCCGGAAGC
GGCCTCTGATCGAGACAAACGGCGAAACCGGGGAGATCGTGTGGGATAAGGGCCGGGATTTTGCCACCGT
GCGGAAAGTGCTGAGCATGCCCCAAGTGAATATCGTGAAAAAGACCGAGGTGCAGACAGGCGGCTTCAGC
AAAGAGTCTATCCTGCCCAAGAGGAACAGCGATAAGCTGATCGCCAGAAAGAAGGACTGGGACCCTAAGA
AGTACGGCGGCTTCGACAGCCCCACCGTGGCCTATTCTGTGCTGGTGGTGGCCAAAGTGGAAAAGGGCAA
GTCCAAGAAACTGAAGAGTGTGAAAGAGCTGCTGGGGATCACCATCATGGAAAGAAGCAGCTTCGAGAAG
AATCCCATCGACTTTCTGGAAGCCAAGGGCTACAAAGAAGTGAAAAAGGACCTGATCATCAAGCTGCCTA
AGTACTCCCTGTTCGAGCTGGAAAACGGCCGGAAGAGAATGCTGGCCTCTGCCGGCGAACTGCAGAAGGG
AAACGAACTGGCCCTGCCCTCCAAATATGTGAACTTCCTGTACCTGGCCAGCCACTATGAGAAGCTGAAG
GGCTCCCCCGAGGATAATGAGCAGAAACAGCTGTTTGTGGAACAGCACAAGCACTACCTGGACGAGATCA
TCGAGCAGATCAGCGAGTTCTCCAAGAGAGTGATCCTGGCCGACGCTAATCTGGACAAAGTGCTGTCCGC
CTACAACAAGCACCGGGATAAGCCCATCAGAGAGCAGGCCGAGAATATCATCCACCTGTTTACCCTGACC
AATCTGGGAGCCCCTGCCGCCTTCAAGTACTTTGACACCACCATCGACCGGAAGAGGTACACCAGCACCA
AAGAGGTGCTGGACGCCACCCTGATCCACCAGAGCATCACCGGCCTGTACGAGACACGGATCGACCTGTC
TCAGCTGGGAGGCGACAAAAGGCCGGCGGCCACGAAAAAGGCCGGCCAGGCAAAAAAGAAAAAGGAATTC
GGCAGTGGAGAGGGCAGAGGAAGTCTGCTAACATGCGGTGACGTCGAGGAGAATCCTGGCCCAGTGAGCA
AGGGCGAGGAGGATAACATGGCCATCATCAAGGAGTTCATGCGCTTCAAGGTGCACATGGAGGGCTCCGT
GAACGGCCACGAGTTCGAGATCGAGGGCGAGGGCGAGGGCCGCCCCTACGAGGGCACCCAGACCGCCAAG
CTGAAGGTGACCAAGGGTGGCCCCCTGCCCTTCGCCTGGGACATCCTGTCCCCTCAGTTCATGTACGGCT
CCAAGGCCTACGTGAAGCACCCCGCCGACATCCCCGACTACTTGAAGCTGTCCTTCCCCGAGGGCTTCAA
GTGGGAGCGCGTGATGAACTTCGAGGACGGCGGCGTGGTGACCGTGACCCAGGACTCCTCCCTGCAGGAC
GGCGAGTTCATCTACAAGGTGAAGCTGCGCGGCACCAACTTCCCCTCCGACGGCCCCGTAATGCAGAAGA
AAACCATGGGCTGGGAGGCCTCCTCCGAGCGGATGTACCCCGAGGACGGCGCCCTGAAGGGCGAGATCAA
GCAGAGGCTGAAGCTGAAGGACGGCGGCCACTACGACGCTGAGGTCAAGACCACCTACAAGGCCAAGAAG
CCCGTGCAGCTGCCCGGCGCCTACAACGTCAACATCAAGTTGGACATCACCTCCCACAACGAGGACTACA
CCATCGTGGAACAGTACGAACGCGCCGAGGGCCGCCACTCCACCGGCGGCATGGACGAGCTGTACAAGGA
ATTCGGAAGCGGCGCAACAAACTTCTCACTACTCAAACAAGCAGGTGACGTGGAGGAGAATCCCGGGCCT
CTTAAGATGACCGAGTACAAGCCCACGGTGCGCCTCGCCACCCGCGACGACGTCCCCAGGGCCGTACGCA
CCCTCGCCGCCGCGTTCGCCGACTACCCCGCCACGCGCCACACCGTCGATCCGGACCGCCACATCGAGCG
GGTCACCGAGCTGCAAGAACTCTTCCTCACGCGCGTCGGGCTCGACATCGGCAAGGTGTGGGTCGCGGAC
GACGGCGCCGCGGTGGCGGTCTGGACCACGCCGGAGAGCGTCGAAGCGGGGGCGGTGTTCGCCGAGATCG
GCCCGCGCATGGCCGAGTTGAGCGGTTCCCGGCTGGCCGCGCAGCAACAGATGGAAGGCCTCCTGGCGCC
GCACCGGCCCAAGGAGCCCGCGTGGTTCCTGGCCACCGTCGGCGTCTCGCCCGACCACCAGGGCAAGGGT
CTGGGCAGCGCCGTCGTGCTCCCCGGAGTGGAGGCGGCCGAGCGCGCCGGGGTGCCCGCCTTCCTGGAGA
CCTCCGCGCCCCGCAACCTCCCCTTCTACGAGCGGCTCGGCTTCACCGTCACCGCCGACGTCGAGGTGCC
CGAAGGACCGCGCACCTGGTGCATGACCCGCAAGCCCGGTGCCTGAATCGATGCGGGACTCTGGGGTTCG
AAATGACCGACCAAGCGACGCCCAACCTGCCATCACGAGATTTCGATTCCACCGCCGCCTTCTATGAAAG
GTTGGGCTTCGGAATCGTTTTCCGGGACGCCGGCTGGATGATCCTCCAGCGCGGGGATCTCATGCTGGAG
TTCTTCGCCCACCCTAGGGGGAGGCTAACTGAAACACGGAAGGAGACAATACCGGAAGGAACCCGCGCTA
TGACGGCAATAAAAAGACAGAATAAAACGCACGGTGTTGGGTCGTTTGTTCATAAACGCGGGGTTCGGTC
CCAGGGCTGGCACTCTGTCGATACCCCACCGAGACCCCATTGGGGCCAATACGCCCGCGTTTCTTCCTTT
TCCCCACCCCACCCCCCAAGTTCGGGTGAAGGCCCAGGGCTCGCAGCCAACGTCGGGGCGGCAGGCCCTG
CCATAGCCTC
Features (pLannotate 1.2.2; 18 found; start..end, strand, type, name):
    185..773     -  rep_origin     ori: high-copy-number ColE1/pMB1/pBR322/pUC origin of replication
    944..1804    -  CDS            AmpR: β-lactamase; bla; confers resistance to ampicillin, carbenicillin, and related antibiotics
   1805..1909    -  promoter       AmpR promoter: bla
   1962..2202    +  promoter       U6 promoter: RNA polymerase III promoter for human U6 snRNA
   2231..2306    +  misc_RNA       gRNA scaffold: guide RNA scaffold for the Streptococcus pyogenes CRISPR/Cas9 system
   2464..2843    +  enhancer       CMV enhancer: human cytomegalovirus immediate early enhancer
   2844..3047    +  promoter       CMV promoter: human cytomegalovirus (CMV) immediate early promoter
   3043..3076    +  LTR            5' LTR (truncated) (fragment): truncated 5' long terminal repeat (LTR) from HIV-1
   3092..3110    +  promoter       T7 promoter: promoter for bacteriophage T7 RNA polymerase
   3123..3139    +  misc_feature   MCS (fragment): multiple cloning site
   3266..4867    +  CDS            Cas9(N): N-terminal portion of Streptococcus pyogenes Cas9 (Zetsche et al., 2015)
   4868..7366    +  CDS            Cas9(C): C-terminal portion of Streptococcus pyogenes Cas9 (Zetsche et al., 2015)
   7367..7414    +  CDS            nucleoplasmin NLS: bipartite nuclear localization signal from nucleoplasmin
   7484..8188    +  CDS            mCherry: mCherry is a basic (constitutively fluorescent) red fluorescent protein published in 2004, derived from Discosoma sp.. It is reported to be a very rapidly-maturing monomer with low acid sensitivity.
   8267..8866    +  CDS            PuroR: puromycin N-acetyltransferase; pac from Streptomyces alboniger; confers resistance to puromycin
   8893..9045    +  CDS            ble (fragment): BLE_KLEPN - Experimental evidence at protein level: Swiss-Prot protein existence level 1. Binding protein with a strong affinity to the bleomycin family of antibiotics. Binds to CL990; an antimitotic-antibiotic compound. From Klebsiella pneumoniae.
   9104..9151    +  polyA_signal   HSV TK poly(A) signal: herpes simplex virus thymidine kinase polyadenylation signal (Cole and Stacy, 1985)
   9242..9258    -  polyA_signal   bGH poly(A) signal (fragment): bovine growth hormone polyadenylation signal
