[The description below was written by a language model from this plasmid's Addgene catalogue record and pLannotate feature annotations shown in this document.]
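Description:
pCas9-sgAAVS1-2 is an all-in-one mammalian CRISPR expression plasmid of about 9.3 kb that delivers Streptococcus pyogenes Cas9 together with a single guide RNA directed at the human AAVS1 locus. Only the bacterial propagation portion of the pGL3-basic backbone was retained. This supplies a high-copy ColE1/pUC-type origin and a β-lactamase gene with its own promoter, so the plasmid is maintained in E. coli under ampicillin selection.

The payload consists of two transcription units. A human U6 RNA polymerase III promoter drives the AAVS1-targeting spacer fused to the standard SpCas9 guide RNA scaffold. Downstream, a CMV enhancer/promoter drives the Cas9 coding sequence. The annotation software splits this into contiguous N- and C-terminal portions that together make up the full-length protein, followed by a nucleoplasmin bipartite nuclear localization signal. According to the catalogue entry, Cas9 is linked at its C terminus to T2A-mCherry-P2A-Puro. A single transcript therefore yields the nuclease, a red fluorescent reporter and puromycin N-acetyltransferase as separate polypeptides through 2A ribosomal skipping. Transfected cells can be enriched either by FACS for mCherry or by puromycin selection. The cassette ends with an HSV TK polyadenylation signal. The short annotated fragments (a truncated HIV-1 LTR piece, T7 promoter, MCS remnant, ble fragment and bGH poly(A) fragment) look like carry-over from parental vectors rather than functional elements.

The plasmid was deposited with work describing an auxin-inducible degron system in human cells. The record gives its purpose only as expressing SpCas9 and this guide, and does not describe any accompanying donor template.
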