Addgene plasmid #129727: pCas9-sgAAVS1-2
Purpose: Expressing SpCas9 and sgAAVS1-2
Depositing lab: Elina Ikonen. Depositing organization: University of Helsinki. Publication: An efficient auxin-inducible degron system with low basal degradation in human cells. Li S, Prasanna X, Salo VT, Vattulainen I, Ikonen E. Nat Methods. 2019 Aug 26. pii: 10.1038/s41592-019-0512-x. doi: 10.1038/s41592-019-0512-x. PubMed 31451765.
Backbone
  Vector backbone: pGL3-basic
  Backbone manufacturer: Promega
  Backbone size w/o insert (bp): 2000
  Total vector size (bp): 9321
  Modifications to backbone: Only plasmid backbone for amplification in E.coli was used.
  Vector type: Mammalian Expression, CRISPR
  Selectable markers: Puromycin ; mCherry for FACS enrichment
Growth in bacteria
  Bacterial resistance: Ampicillin, 100 μg/mL
  Growth temperature: 37°C
  Growth strain: DH5alpha
  Copy number: High Copy
Gene/Insert
  Gene/Insert name: SpCas9 and sgAAVS1-2
  gRNA/shRNA sequence: GTCACCAATCCTGTCCCTAG tgg
  Species: H. sapiens (human)
  Promoter: hU6
  Tag / fusion protein: T2A-mCherry-P2A-Puro (C terminal on insert)
  Cloning method: Restriction Enzyme; 5′ cloning site KpnI (not destroyed); 3′ cloning site XbaI (not destroyed)
  Sequencing primers: 5′ gactatcatatgcttaccgt; 3′ -
Terms and licenses: Academic/Nonprofit Terms; Industry Terms: Not Available to Industry
How to cite: pCas9-sgAAVS1-2 was a gift from Elina Ikonen (Addgene plasmid # 129727 ; http://n2t.net/addgene:129727 ; RRID:Addgene_129727)
